Addgene plasmid #65255: Ii-Str_ManII-SBP-EGFP
Purpose: synchronize trafficking of ManII from the ER (RUSH system)
Depositing lab: Franck Perez. Depositing organization: Institut Curie. Publication: Synchronization of secretory protein traffic in populations of cells. Boncompain G, Divoux S, Gareil N, de Forges H, Lescure A, Latreche L, Mercanti V, Jollivet F, Raposo G, Perez F. Nat Methods. 2012 Mar 11;9(5):493-8. doi: 10.1038/nmeth.1928. PubMed 22406856.
Backbone
  Vector backbone: pIRESneo3
  Backbone manufacturer: Clontech
  Vector type: Mammalian Expression
Growth in bacteria
  Bacterial resistance: Ampicillin, 100 μg/mL
  Growth temperature: 37°C
  Growth strain: DH5alpha
  Copy number: High Copy
Gene/Insert
  Gene/Insert name: Ii-Streptavidin and truncated Mannosidase II (alt name: MAN2A1)
  Species: M. musculus (mouse)
  Mutation: contains only amino acids 1 to 116 of ManII
  Promoter: CMV
  Tag / fusion protein: Streptavidin Binding Protein (SBP) (C terminal on insert); EGFP (C terminal on insert)
  Cloning method: Unknown
  Sequencing primers: 5′ IRES-F; 3′ EGFP-N
Terms and licenses: Academic/Nonprofit Terms; Industry Terms: Not Available to Industry
Depositor comments: luminal tagging
How to cite: Ii-Str_ManII-SBP-EGFP was a gift from Franck Perez (Addgene plasmid # 65255 ; http://n2t.net/addgene:65255 ; RRID:Addgene_65255)
