[The description below was written by a language model from this plasmid's Addgene catalogue record and pLannotate feature annotations shown in this document.]
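Description:
Ii-Str_ManII-SBP-EGFP is a bicistronic mammalian expression plasmid built on the pIRESneo3 backbone and designed for the RUSH (retention using selective hooks) system, which synchronizes the release of a secretory cargo from the endoplasmic reticulum. It is maintained in E. coli through a high-copy ColE1/pUC-type origin and selected with ampicillin via the β-lactamase gene. No neomycin resistance gene is annotated in the feature table. The position downstream of the IRES, where the parental vector would normally carry it, is instead occupied by the reporter fusion, so no mammalian selection marker is evident from the record.

A single transcript is driven by the CMV immediate-early enhancer and promoter and terminated by an SV40 polyadenylation signal. The first cistron encodes the "hook", streptavidin fused to Ii, which holds it in the ER. The feature table annotates only the streptavidin portion of this reading frame. A chimeric intron and an EMCV IRES follow, allowing cap-independent translation of the second cistron, the reporter. This consists of amino acids 1 to 116 of mouse mannosidase II (Man2a1), a Golgi N-glycan processing enzyme, fused at its C terminus to streptavidin binding peptide (SBP) and EGFP. The depositor notes that the tagging is luminal.

In the RUSH system, the SBP tag binds the ER-resident streptavidin hook, trapping the ManII reporter in the ER. Adding biotin competes for streptavidin and releases the reporter, so that a synchronized wave of fluorescent ManII travels from the ER towards the Golgi. This can be followed by live imaging across a population of cells.
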