Features (pLannotate 1.2.2; 20 found; start..end, strand, type, name):
     40..84      -  misc_feature   bom (fragment): basis of mobility region from pBR322
    239..618     +  enhancer       CMV enhancer: human cytomegalovirus immediate early enhancer
    619..822     +  promoter       CMV promoter: human cytomegalovirus (CMV) immediate early promoter
    818..851     +  LTR            5' LTR (truncated) (fragment): truncated 5' long terminal repeat (LTR) from HIV-1
    867..885     +  promoter       T7 promoter: promoter for bacteriophage T7 RNA polymerase
   1234..1746    +  CDS            SAV_STRAV (fragment): Experimental evidence at protein level: Swiss-Prot protein existence level 1. The biological function of streptavidin is not known. Forms a strong non-covalent specific complex with biotin (one molecule of biotin per subunit of streptavidin). From Streptomyces avidinii.
   2298..2527    +  intron         chimeric intron: chimera between introns from adenovirus and immunoglobulin heavy chain genes
   2696..3158    +  misc_feature   IRES: internal ribosome entry site (IRES) of the encephalomyocarditis virus (EMCV)
   3185..3532    +  CDS            Man2a1 (fragment): MA2A1_MOUSE - Also known as Mana2. Experimental evidence at protein level: Swiss-Prot protein existence level 1. Catalyzes the first committed step in the biosynthesis of complex N-glycans. It controls conversion of high mannose to complex N- glycans; the final hydrolytic step in the N-glycan maturation pathway. From Mus musculus (Mouse).
   3680..4393    +  CDS            EGFP: EGFP is a basic (constitutively fluorescent) green fluorescent protein published in 1996, derived from Aequorea victoria. It is reported to be a rapidly-maturing weak dimer with moderate acid sensitivity.
   4440..4524    +  CDS            large T antigen (fragment): large T antigen from SV40 (simian virus 40)
   4547..4668    +  polyA_signal   SV40 poly(A) signal: SV40 polyadenylation signal
   4679..4730    +  polyA_signal   SV40 poly(A) signal (fragment): SV40 polyadenylation signal
   4794..4810    -  protein_bind   lac operator: The lac repressor binds to the lac operator to inhibit transcription in E. coli. This inhibition can be relieved by adding lactose or isopropyl-β-D-thiogalactopyranoside (IPTG). lac repressor encoded by lacI
   4818..4848    -  promoter       lac promoter: promoter for the E. coli lac operon
   4863..4884    -  protein_bind   CAP binding site: CAP binding activates transcription in the presence of cAMP. E. coli catabolite activator protein
   4897..4989    -  CDS            lacI (fragment): lac repressor; lacI; The lac repressor binds to the lac operator to inhibit transcription in E. coli. This inhibition can be relieved by adding lactose or isopropyl-β-D-thiogalactopyranoside (IPTG).
   5172..5760    -  rep_origin     ori: high-copy-number ColE1/pMB1/pBR322/pUC origin of replication
   5931..6791    -  CDS            AmpR: β-lactamase; bla; confers resistance to ampicillin, carbenicillin, and related antibiotics
   6792..6896    -  promoter       AmpR promoter: bla
>Addgene plasmid #65255 | Ii-Str_ManII-SBP-EGFP | depositor full sequence | sequence record 110463 | Full Sequence
CGTCGACGGATCGGGAGATCTCCCGATCCCCTATGGTCGACTCTCAGTACAATCTGCTCTGATGCCGCAT
AGTTAAGCCAGTATCTGCTCCCTGCTTGTGTGTTGGAGGTCGCTGAGTAGTGCGCGAGCAAAATTTAAGC
TACAACAAGGCAAGGCTTGACCGACAATTGCATGAAGAATCTGCTTAGGGTTAGGCGTTTTGCGCTGCTT
CGCGATGTACGGGCCAGATATACGCGTTGACATTGATTATTGACTAGTTATTAATAGTAATCAATTACGG
GGTCATTAGTTCATAGCCCATATATGGAGTTCCGCGTTACATAACTTACGGTAAATGGCCCGCCTGGCTG
ACCGCCCAACGACCCCCGCCCATTGACGTCAATAATGACGTATGTTCCCATAGTAACGCCAATAGGGACT
TTCCATTGACGTCAATGGGTGGACTATTTACGGTAAACTGCCCACTTGGCAGTACATCAAGTGTATCATA
TGCCAAGTACGCCCCCTATTGACGTCAATGACGGTAAATGGCCCGCCTGGCATTATGCCCAGTACATGAC
CTTATGGGACTTTCCTACTTGGCAGTACATCTACGTATTAGTCATCGCTATTACCATGGTGATGCGGTTT
TGGCAGTACATCAATGGGCGTGGATAGCGGTTTGACTCACGGGGATTTCCAAGTCTCCACCCCATTGACG
TCAATGGGAGTTTGTTTTGGCACCAAAATCAACGGGACTTTCCAAAATGTCGTAACAACTCCGCCCCATT
GACGCAAATGGGCGGTAGGCGTGTACGGTGGGAGGTCTATATAAGCAGAGCTCTCTGGCTAACTAGAGAA
CCCACTGCTTACTGGCTTATCGAAATTAATACGACTCACTATAGGGAGACCCAAGCTTGGTACCGAGCTC
GGATCGATATCTGCGGCCTAGCTAGCGCTTAAGGCCTGTTAACCGGTCGTACGTCTCCGGATTCGAATTA
ATTCGGATCCGTGATGCACAGGAGGAGAGCCAGGGCCTGTCGGGAAGATCAAAAGCCAGTCATCGATGAT
CAGCGCGACCTTATCTCCAACAATGAGCAACTGCCCATGCTGGGCCGGCGCCCTGGGGCCCCGGAGAGCA
AGTGCAGCCGCGGAGCCCTGTACACAGGCTTTTCCATCCTGGTGACTCTGCTCCTCGCTGGCCAGGCCAC
CACCGCCTACTTCCTGTACCAGCAGCAGGGCCGGCTGGACAAACTGACAGTCACCTCCCAGAACCTGCAG
CTCGAGATGGACCCTAGCAAAGACTCAAAAGCTCAGGTGTCCGCTGCCGAGGCTGGCATTACTGGAACAT
GGTACAATCAGCTCGGGAGCACCTTTATTGTGACTGCTGGAGCCGATGGAGCCCTCACCGGAACATACGA
ATCTGCTGTGGGAAACGCCGAATCACGGTACGTCCTCACTGGCCGATACGATAGTGCCCCTGCCACCGAC
GGATCTGGGACTGCCCTGGGATGGACTGTCGCTTGGAAAAACAACTACCGGAATGCTCATTCTGCCACAA
CATGGAGTGGACAGTACGTGGGAGGCGCTGAGGCTAGAATCAATACACAGTGGCTGCTCACATCTGGCAC
AACCGAGGCAAATGCTTGGAAATCCACCCTGGTGGGACATGACACATTCACCAAAGTGAAACCCTCCGCC
GCTTCAATCGATGCCGCCAAAAAAGCCGGAGTCAACAACGGCAATCCTCTGGATGCCGTCCAGCAGGTCG
ACTATCCGTACGACGTACCAGACTACGCACTCGACCTGCAGCTGGAGAACCTGCGCATGAAGCTTCCCAA
GCCTCCCAAGCCTGTGAGCAAGATGCGCATGGCCACCCCGCTGCTGATGCATGCGCTGCCCATGGGAGCC
CTGCCCCAGGGGCCCATGCAGAATGCCACCAAGTATGGCAACATGACAGAGGACCATGTGATGCACCTGC
TCCAGAATGCTGACCCCCTGAAGGTGTACCCGCCACTGAAGGGGAGCTTCCCGGAGAACCTGAGACACCT
TAAGAACACCATGGAGACCATAGACTGGAAGGTCTTTGAGAGCTGGATGCACCATTGGCTCCTGTTTGAA
ATGAGCAGGCACTCCTTGGAGCAAAAGCCCACTGACGCTCCACCGAAAGAGTCACTGGAACTGGAGGACC
CGTCTTCTGGGCTGGGTGTGACCAAGCAGGATCTGGGCCCAGTCCCCATGTGAGGATCCGCGGCCGCATA
GATAACTGATCCAGTGTGCTGGAATTAATTCGCTGTCTGCGAGGGCCAGCTGTTGGGGTGAGTACTCCCT
CTCAAAAGCGGGCATGACTTCTGCGCTAAGATTGTCAGTTTCCAAAAACGAGGAGGATTTGATATTCACC
TGGCCCGCGGTGATGCCTTTGAGGGTGGCCGCGTCCATCTGGTCAGAAAAGACAATCTTTTTGTTGTCAA
GCTTGAGGTGTGGCAGGCTTGAGATCTGGCCATACACTTGAGTGACAATGACATCCACTTTGCCTTTCTC
TCCACAGGTGTCCACTCCCAGGTCCAACTGCAGGTCGAGCATGCATCTAGGGCGGCCAATTCCGCCCCTC
TCCCTCCCCCCCCCCTAACGTTACTGGCCGAAGCCGCTTGGAATAAGGCCGGTGTGCGTTTGTCTATATG
TTATTTTCCACCATATTGCCGTCTTTTGGCAATGTGAGGGCCCGGAAACCTGGCCCTGTCTTCTTGACGA
GCATTCCTAGGGGTCTTTCCCCTCTCGCCAAAGGAATGCAAGGTCTGTTGAATGTCGTGAAGGAAGCAGT
TCCTCTGGAAGCTTCTTGAAGACAAACAACGTCTGTAGCGACCCTTTGCAGGCAGCGGAACCCCCCACCT
GGCGACAGGTGCCTCTGCGGCCAAAAGCCACGTGTATAAGATACACCTGCAAAGGCGGCACAACCCCAGT
GCCACGTTGTGAGTTGGATAGTTGTGGAAAGAGTCAAATGGCTCTCCTCAAGCGTATTCAACAAGGGGCT
GAAGGATGCCCAGAAGGTACCCCATTGTATGGGATCTGATCTGGGGCCTCGGTGCACATGCTTTACATGT
GTTTAGTCGAGGTTAAAAAAACGTCTAGGCCCCCCGAACCACGGGGACGTGGTTTTCCTTTGAAAAACAC
GATGATAAGCTTGCCACAACCCGGGAGGCGCGCCATGAAGTTAAGTCGCCAGTTCACCGTGTTTGGCAGC
GCGATCTTCTGCGTCGTAATCTTCTCACTCTACCTGATGCTGGACAGGGGTCACTTGGACTACCCTCGGG
GCCCGCGCCAGGAGGGCTCCTTTCCGCAGGGCCAGCTTTCAATATTGCAAGAAAAGATTGACCATTTGGA
GCGTTTGCTCGCTGAGAACAACGAGATTATCTCAAATATCAGAGACTCAGTCATCAACCTGAGCGAGTCT
GTGGAGGACGGCCCGCGGGGGTCACCAGGCAACGCCAGCCAAGGCTCCATCCACCTCCACTCGCCACAGT
TGGCCCTGCAGGCTGACCCCAGAGACTGTTTGGATCCCACCGGTCGCCACCGGAATTCCGACGAGAAGAC
CACTGGTTGGCGAGGTGGACACGTTGTTGAAGGACTGGCTGGGGAACTTGAACAACTTCGTGCACGACTG
GAGCATCACCCACAAGGTCAACGTGAACCACCTGCAGGTGTGAGCAAGGGCGAGGAGCTGTTCACCGGGG
TGGTGCCCATCCTGGTCGAGCTGGACGGCGACGTAAACGGCCACAAGTTCAGCGTGTCCGGCGAGGGCGA
GGGCGATGCCACCTACGGCAAGCTGACCCTGAAGTTCATCTGCACCACCGGCAAGCTGCCCGTGCCCTGG
CCCACCCTCGTGACCACCCTGACCTACGGCGTGCAGTGCTTCAGCCGCTACCCCGACCACATGAAGCAGC
ACGACTTCTTCAAGTCCGCCATGCCCGAAGGCTACGTCCAGGAGCGCACCATCTTCTTCAAGGACGACGG
CAACTACAAGACCCGCGCCGAGGTGAAGTTCGAGGGCGACACCCTGGTGAACCGCATCGAGCTGAAGGGC
ATCGACTTCAAGGAGGACGGCAACATCCTGGGGCACAAGCTGGAGTACAACTACAACAGCCACAACGTCT
ATATCATGGCCGACAAGCAGAAGAACGGCATCAAGGTGAACTTCAAGATCCGCCACAACATCGAGGACGG
CAGCGTGCAGCTCGCCGACCACTACCAGCAGAACACCCCCATCGGCGACGGCCCCGTGCTGCTGCCCGAC
AACCACTACCTGAGCACCCAGTCCGCCCTGAGCAAAGACCCCAACGAGAAGCGCGATCACATGGTCCTGC
TGGAGTTCGTGACCGCCGCCGGGATCACTCTCGGCATGGACGAGCTGTACAAGGGCCGGCCTTAAGGCCT
CGAGGGCCAATTAATTAACTCTAGATAACTGATCATAATCAGCCATACCACATTTGTAGAGGTTTTACTT
GCTTTAAAAAACCTCCCACACCTCCCCCTGAACCTGAAACATAAAATGAATGCAATTGTTGTTGTTAACT
TGTTTATTGCAGCTTATAATGGTTACAAATAAAGCAATAGCATCACAAATTTCACAAATAAAGCATTTTT
TTCACTGCATTCTAGTTGTGGTTTGTCCAAACTCATCAATGTATCTTAACGCGTCGAGTGCATTCTAGTT
GTGGTTTGTCCAAACTCATCAATGTATCTTATCATGTCTGTATACCGTCGACCTCTAGCTAGAGCTTGGC
GTAATCATGGTCATAGCTGTTTCCTGTGTGAAATTGTTATCCGCTCACAATTCCACACAACATACGAGCC
GGAAGCATAAAGTGTAAAGCCTGGGGTGCCTAATGAGTGAGCTAACTCACATTAATTGCGTTGCGCTCAC
TGCCCGCTTTCCAGTCGGGAAACCTGTCGTGCCAGCTGCATTAATGAATCGGCCAACGCGCGGGGAGAGG
CGGTTTGCGTATTGGGCGCTCTTCCGCTTCCTCGCTCACTGACTCGCTGCGCTCGGTCGTTCGGCTGCGG
CGAGCGGTATCAGCTCACTCAAAGGCGGTAATACGGTTATCCACAGAATCAGGGGATAACGCAGGAAAGA
ACATGTGAGCAAAAGGCCAGCAAAAGGCCAGGAACCGTAAAAAGGCCGCGTTGCTGGCGTTTTTCCATAG
GCTCCGCCCCCCTGACGAGCATCACAAAAATCGACGCTCAAGTCAGAGGTGGCGAAACCCGACAGGACTA
TAAAGATACCAGGCGTTTCCCCCTGGAAGCTCCCTCGTGCGCTCTCCTGTTCCGACCCTGCCGCTTACCG
GATACCTGTCCGCCTTTCTCCCTTCGGGAAGCGTGGCGCTTTCTCAATGCTCACGCTGTAGGTATCTCAG
TTCGGTGTAGGTCGTTCGCTCCAAGCTGGGCTGTGTGCACGAACCCCCCGTTCAGCCCGACCGCTGCGCC
TTATCCGGTAACTATCGTCTTGAGTCCAACCCGGTAAGACACGACTTATCGCCACTGGCAGCAGCCACTG
GTAACAGGATTAGCAGAGCGAGGTATGTAGGCGGTGCTACAGAGTTCTTGAAGTGGTGGCCTAACTACGG
CTACACTAGAAGGACAGTATTTGGTATCTGCGCTCTGCTGAAGCCAGTTACCTTCGGAAAAAGAGTTGGT
AGCTCTTGATCCGGCAAACAAACCACCGCTGGTAGCGGTGGTTTTTTTGTTTGCAAGCAGCAGATTACGC
GCAGAAAAAAAGGATCTCAAGAAGATCCTTTGATCTTTTCTACGGGGTCTGACGCTCAGTGGAACGAAAA
CTCACGTTAAGGGATTTTGGTCATGAGATTATCAAAAAGGATCTTCACCTAGATCCTTTTAAATTAAAAA
TGAAGTTTTAAATCAATCTAAAGTATATATGAGTAAACTTGGTCTGACAGTTACCAATGCTTAATCAGTG
AGGCACCTATCTCAGCGATCTGTCTATTTCGTTCATCCATAGTTGCCTGACTCCCCGTCGTGTAGATAAC
TACGATACGGGAGGGCTTACCATCTGGCCCCAGTGCTGCAATGATACCGCGAGACCCACGCTCACCGGCT
CCAGATTTATCAGCAATAAACCAGCCAGCCGGAAGGGCCGAGCGCAGAAGTGGTCCTGCAACTTTATCCG
CCTCCATCCAGTCTATTAATTGTTGCCGGGAAGCTAGAGTAAGTAGTTCGCCAGTTAATAGTTTGCGCAA
CGTTGTTGCCATTGCTACAGGCATCGTGGTGTCACGCTCGTCGTTTGGTATGGCTTCATTCAGCTCCGGT
TCCCAACGATCAAGGCGAGTTACATGATCCCCCATGTTGTGCAAAAAAGCGGTTAGCTCCTTCGGTCCTC
CGATCGTTGTCAGAAGTAAGTTGGCCGCAGTGTTATCACTCATGGTTATGGCAGCACTGCATAATTCTCT
TACTGTCATGCCATCCGTAAGATGCTTTTCTGTGACTGGTGAGTACTCAACCAAGTCATTCTGAGAATAG
TGTATGCGGCGACCGAGTTGCTCTTGCCCGGCGTCAATACGGGATAATACCGCGCCACATAGCAGAACTT
TAAAAGTGCTCATCATTGGAAAACGTTCTTCGGGGCGAAAACTCTCAAGGATCTTACCGCTGTTGAGATC
CAGTTCGATGTAACCCACTCGTGCACCCAACTGATCTTCAGCATCTTTTACTTTCACCAGCGTTTCTGGG
TGAGCAAAAACAGGAAGGCAAAATGCCGCAAAAAAGGGAATAAGGGCGACACGGAAATGTTGAATACTCA
TACTCTTCCTTTTTCAATATTATTGAAGCATTTATCAGGGTTATTGTCTCATGAGCGGATACATATTTGA
ATGTATTTAGAAAAATAAACAAATAGGGGTTCCGCGCACATTTCCCCGAAAAGTGCCACCTGA
