>Addgene plasmid #65255 | Ii-Str_ManII-SBP-EGFP | addgene partial sequence | sequence record 114953 | IRES-F 5'-TGGCTCTCCTCAAGCGTATT-3'
ATTGTATGGGATCTGATCTGGGGCCTCGGTGCACATGCTTTACATGTGTTTAGTCGAGGTTAAAAAAACG
TCTAGGCCCCCCGAACCACGGGGACGTGGTTTTCCTTTGAAAAACACGATGATAAGCTTGCCACAACCCG
GGAGGCGCGCCATGAAGTTAAGTCGCCAGTTCACCGTGTTTGGCAGCGCGATCTTCTGCGTCGTAATCTT
CTCACTCTACCTGATGCTGGACAGGGGTCACTTGGACTACCCTCGGGGCCCGCGCCAGGAGGGCTCCTTT
CCGCAGGGCCAGCTTTCAATATTGCAAGAAAAGATTGACCATTTGGAGCGTTTGCTCGCTGAGAACAACG
AGATTATCTCAAATATCAGAGACTCAGTCATCAACCTGAGCGAGTCTGTGGAGGACGGCCCGCGGGGGTC
ACCAGGCAACGCCAGCCAAGGCTCCATCCACCTCCACTCGCCACAGTTGGCCCTGCAGGCTGACCCCAGA
GACTGTTTGGATCCCACCGGTCGCCACCGGAATTCCGACGAGAAGACCACTGGTTGGCGAGGTGGACACG
TTGTTGAAGGACTGGCTGGGGAACTTGAACAACTTCGTGCACGACTGGAGCATCACCCACAAGGTCAACG
TGAACCACCTGCAGGTGTGAGCAAGGGCGAGGAGCTGTTCACCGGGGTGGTGCCCATCCTGGTCGAGCTG
GACGGCGACGTAAACGGCCACAAGTTCAGCGTGTCCGGCGAGGGCGAGGGCGATGCCACCTACGGCAAGC
TGACCCTGAAGTTCATCTGCACCACCGGCAAGCTG
