>Addgene plasmid #65255 | Ii-Str_ManII-SBP-EGFP | addgene partial sequence | sequence record 114956 | SV40pA-R 5'-GAAATTTGTGATGCTATTGC-3'
CAACAACAATTGCATTCATTTTATGTTTCAGGTTCAGGGGGAGGTGTGGGAGGTTTTTTAAAGCAAGTAA
AACCTCTACAAATGTGGTATGGCTGATTATGATCAGTTATCTAGAGTTAATTAATTGGCCCTCGAGGCCT
TAAGGCCGGCCCTTGTACAGCTCGTCCATGCCGAGAGTGATCCCGGCGGCGGTCACGAACTCCAGCAGGA
CCATGTGATCGCGCTTCTCGTTGGGGTCTTTGCTCAGGGCGGACTGGGTGCTCAGGTAGTGGTTGTCGGG
CAGCAGCACGGGGCCGTCGCCGATGGGGGTGTTCTGCTGGTAGTGGTCGGCGAGCTGCACGCTGCCGTCC
TCGATGTTGTGGCGGATCTTGAAGTTCACCTTGATGCCGTTCTTCTGCTTGTCGGCCATGATATAGACGT
TGTGGCTGTTGTAGTTGTACTCCAGCTTGTGCCCCAGGATGTTGCCGTCCTCCTTGAAGTCGATGCCCTT
CAGCTCGATGCGGTTCACCAGGGTGTCGCCCTCGAACTTCACCTCGGCGCGGGTCTTGTAGTTGCCGTCG
TCCTTGAAGAAGATGGTGCGCTCCTGGACGTAGCCTTCGGGCATGGCGGACTTGAAGAAGTCGTGCTGCT
TCATGTGGTCGGGGTAGCGGCTGAAGCACTGCACGCCGTAGGTCA
